Features (pLannotate 1.2.2; 19 found; start..end, strand, type, name):
    140..517     +  enhancer       CMV enhancer: human cytomegalovirus immediate early enhancer
    519..718     +  promoter       CMV promoter: human cytomegalovirus (CMV) immediate early promoter
    857..989     +  intron         chimeric intron: chimera between introns from human β-globin and immunoglobulin heavy chain genes
   1033..1051    +  promoter       T7 promoter: promoter for bacteriophage T7 RNA polymerase
   1134..3077    +  CDS            RAF1 (sequence withheld): RAF1_HUMAN - Also known as RAF. Experimental evidence at protein level: Swiss-Prot protein existence level 1. Serine/threonine-protein kinase that acts as a regulatory link between the membrane-associated Ras GTPases and the MAPK/ERK cascade, and this critical regulatory link functions as a switch determining cell fate decisions including proliferation, differentiation, apoptosis, survival and oncogenic transformation. RAF1 activation initiates a mitogen-activated protein kinase (MAPK) cascade that comprises a sequential phosphorylation of the dual-specific MAPK kinases (MAP2K1/MEK1 and MAP2K2
   3086..3141    +  misc_feature   MCS: pUC18/19 multiple cloning site
   3148..3197    +  CDS            SET1 (fragment): solubility-enhancement tag derived from T7 phage gene 10B
   3205..3224    +  terminator     T7 terminator (fragment): transcription terminator for bacteriophage T7 RNA polymerase
   3246..3367    -  polyA_signal   SV40 poly(A) signal: SV40 polyadenylation signal
   3390..3458    -  CDS            large T antigen (fragment): large T antigen from SV40 (simian virus 40)
   3463..3495    +  rep_origin     M13 ori (fragment): M13 bacteriophage origin of replication; arrow indicates direction of (+) strand synthesis
   3496..3547    -  misc_feature   bom (fragment): basis of mobility region from pBR322
   3612..3969    +  promoter       SV40 promoter: SV40 enhancer and early promoter
   3984..4031    +  promoter       EM7 promoter: synthetic bacterial promoter&nbsp
   4063..4854    +  CDS            neo: KKA2_KLEPN - Also known as kan, nptII. Experimental evidence at protein level: Swiss-Prot protein existence level 1. Resistance to kanamycin, neomycin, paromomycin, ribostamycin, butirosin and gentamicin B. From Klebsiella pneumoniae.
   4921..4969    +  polyA_signal   poly(A) signal: synthetic polyadenylation signal
   4990..5079    -  CDS            tnpA (fragment): TN5P_ECOLX - Also known as tnp. Experimental evidence at protein level: Swiss-Prot protein existence level 1. Mediates transposition of transposon Tn5 by a 'cut and paste' mechanism. First, the monomeric transposase binds the 19 bp inverted DNA repeats flanking the transposon. Then, dimerization of the DNA- bound transposase creates a synaptic DNA complex. After nicking of the first DNA strand, excision of the transposon proceeds through a series of intermediates. The transposase then mediates the insertion of the transposon at a new site by strand transfer. The activity of the wild- type tran
   5208..5796    -  rep_origin     ori: high-copy-number ColE1/pMB1/pBR322/pUC origin of replication
   5912..6195    +  misc_feature   cer region: ColE1-derived recombination site that helps to maintain plasmids as monomers
>Addgene plasmid | HiBiT-RAF1 Fusion Vector | analyzer sequence | sequence record 475083
TCAATATTGGCCATTAGCCATATTATTCATTGGTTATATAGCATAAATCAATATTGGCTATTGGCCATTG
CATACGTTGTATCTATATCATAATATGTACATTTATATTGGCTCATGTCCAATATGACCGCCATGTTGGC
ATTGATTATTGACTAGTTATTAATAGTAATCAATTACGGGGTCATTAGTTCATAGCCCATATATGGAGTT
CCGCGTTACATAACTTACGGTAAATGGCCCGCCTGGCTGACCGCCCAACGACCCCCGCCCATTGACGTCA
ATAATGACGTATGTTCCCATAGTAACGCCAATAGGGACTTTCCATTGACGTCAATGGGTGGAGTATTTAC
GGTAAACTGCCCACTTGGCAGTACATCAAGTGTATCATATGCCAAGTCCGCCCCCTATTGACGTCAATGA
CGGTAAATGGCCCGCCTGGCATTATGCCCAGTACATGACCTTACGGGACTTTCCTACTTGGCAGTACATC
TACGTATTAGTCATCGCTATTACCATGGTGATGCGGTTTTGGCAGTACACCAATGGGCGTGGATAGCGGT
TTGACTCACGGGGATTTCCAAGTCTCCACCCCATTGACGTCAATGGGAGTTTGTTTTGGCACCAAAATCA
ACGGGACTTTCCAAAATGTCGTAATAACCCCGCCCCGTTGACGCAAATGGGCGGTAGGCGTGTACGGTGG
GAGGTCTATATAAGCAGAGCTGGTTTAGTGAACCGTCAGATCACTAGAAGCTTTATTGCGGTAGTTTATC
ACAGTTAAATTGCTAACGCAGTCAGTGCTTCTGACACAACAGTCTCGAACTTAAGCTGCAGAAGTTGGTC
GTGAGGCACTGGGCAGGTAAGTATCAAGGTTACAAGACAGGTTTAAGGAGACCAATAGAAACTGGGCTTG
TCGAGACAGAGAAGACTCTTGCGTTTCTGATAGGCACCTATTGGTCTTACTGACATCCACTTTGCCTTTC
TCTCCACAGGTGTCCACTCCCAGTTCAATTACAGCTCTTAAGGCTAGAGTATTAATACGACTCACTATAG
GGCTAGCGCTCACCATGGTGAGCGGCTGGCGGCTGTTCAAGAAGATTAGCGGGAGCTCCGGTGGCTCGAG
CGGTGCGATCGCC
[1947 nt withheld, positions 1134-3080]
TAAACGAATTCGGGCTCGGTACCCGGGGATCCTCTAGAGTCGACCTGCAGGCATGCAAGCTGATCCGGCT
GCTAACAAAGCCCGAAAGGAAGCTGAGTTGGCTGCTGCCACCGCTGAGCAATAACTAGCATAACCCCTTG
GGGCGGCCGCTTCGAGCAGACATGATAAGATACATTGATGAGTTTGGACAAACCACAACTAGAATGCAGT
GAAAAAAATGCTTTATTTGTGAAATTTGTGATGCTATTGCTTTATTTGTAACCATTATAAGCTGCAATAA
ACAAGTTAACAACAACAATTGCATTCATTTTATGTTTCAGGTTCAGGGGGAGATGTGGGAGGTTTTTTTA
AGCAAGTAAAACCTCTACAAATGTGGTAAAATCGAATTTTAACAAAATATTAACGCTTACAATTTCCTGA
TGCGGTATTTTCTCCTTACGCATCTGTGCGGTATTTCACACCGCATACGCGGATCTGCGCAGCACCATGG
CCTGAAATAACCTCTGAAAGAGGAACTTGGTTAGGTACCTTCTGAGGCGGAAAGAACCAGCTGTGGAATG
TGTGTCAGTTAGGGTGTGGAAAGTCCCCAGGCTCCCCAGCAGGCAGAAGTATGCAAAGCATGCATCTCAA
TTAGTCAGCAACCAGGTGTGGAAAGTCCCCAGGCTCCCCAGCAGGCAGAAGTATGCAAAGCATGCATCTC
AATTAGTCAGCAACCATAGTCCCGCCCCTAACTCCGCCCATCCCGCCCCTAACTCCGCCCAGTTCCGCCC
ATTCTCCGCCCCATGGCTGACTAATTTTTTTTATTTATGCAGAGGCCGAGGCCGCCTCGGCCTCTGAGCT
ATTCCAGAAGTAGTGAGGAGGCTTTTTTGGAGGCCTAGGCTTTTGCAAAAAGCTTAATTAACTGTTGACA
ATTAATCATCGGCATAGTATATCGGCATAGTATAATACGACAAGGTGAGGAACTAAACCCAGGAGGCAGA
TCATGATTGAACAAGATGGATTGCACGCAGGTTCTCCGGCCGCTTGGGTGGAGAGGCTATTCGGCTATGA
CTGGGCACAACAGACAATCGGCTGCTCTGATGCCGCCGTGTTCCGGCTGTCAGCGCAGGGGCGCCCGGTT
CTTTTTGTCAAGACCGACCTGTCCGGTGCCCTGAATGAACTGCAGGACGAGGCAGCGCGGCTATCGTGGC
TGGCCACGACGGGCGTTCCTTGCGCAGCTGTGCTCGACGTTGTCACTGAAGCGGGAAGGGACTGGCTGCT
ATTGGGCGAAGTGCCGGGGCAGGATCTCCTGTCATCTCACCTTGCTCCTGCCGAGAAAGTATCCATCATG
GCTGATGCAATGCGGCGGCTGCATACGCTTGATCCGGCTACCTGCCCATTCGACCACCAAGCGAAACATC
GCATCGAGCGAGCACGTACTCGGATGGAAGCCGGTCTTGTCGATCAGGATGATCTGGACGAAGAGCATCA
GGGGCTCGCGCCAGCCGAACTGTTCGCCAGGCTCAAGGCGCGCATGCCCGACGGCGAGGATCTCGTCGTG
ACCCATGGCGATGCCTGCTTGCCGAATATCATGGTGGAAAATGGCCGCTTTTCTGGATTCATCGACTGTG
GCCGGCTGGGTGTGGCGGACCGCTATCAGGACATAGCGTTGGCTACCCGTGATATTGCTGAAGAGCTTGG
CGGCGAATGGGCTGACCGCTTCCTCGTGCTTTACGGTATCGCCGCTCCCGATTCGCAGCGCATCGCCTTC
TATCGCCTTCTTGACGAGTTCTTCTGAGCGGGACTCTGGGGTTCGAAATGACCGACCAAGCGACGCCCAA
CCTGCCATCACGATGGCCGCAATAAAATATCTTTATTTTCATTACATCTGTGTGTTGGTTTTTTGTGTGA
ATCGATAGCGATAAGGATCCTCTTTGCGCTTGCGTTTTCCCTTGTCCAGATAGCCCAGTAGCTGACATTC
ATCCGGGGTCAGCACCGTTTCTGCGGACTGGCTTTCTACCCGGTATCAGCTCACTCAAAGGCGGTAATAC
GGTTATCCACAGAATCAGGGGATAACGCAGGAAAGAACATGTGAGCAAAAGGCCAGCAAAAGGCCAGGAA
CCGTAAAAAGGCCGCGTTGCTGGCGTTTTTCCATAGGCTCCGCCCCCCTGACGAGCATCACAAAAATCGA
CGCTCAAGTCAGAGGTGGCGAAACCCGACAGGACTATAAAGATACCAGGCGTTTCCCCCTGGAAGCTCCC
TCGTGCGCTCTCCTGTTCCGACCCTGCCGCTTACCGGATACCTGTCCGCCTTTCTCCCTTCGGGAAGCGT
GGCGCTTTCTCATAGCTCACGCTGTAGGTATCTCAGTTCGGTGTAGGTCGTTCGCTCCAAGCTGGGCTGT
GTGCACGAACCCCCCGTTCAGCCCGACCGCTGCGCCTTATCCGGTAACTATCGTCTTGAGTCCAACCCGG
TAAGACACGACTTATCGCCACTGGCAGCAGCCACTGGTAACAGGATTAGCAGAGCGAGGTATGTAGGCGG
TGCTACAGAGTTCTTGAAGTGGTGGCCTAACTACGGCTACACTAGAAGGACAGTATTTGGTATCTGCGCT
CTGCTGAAGCCAGTTACCTTCGGAAAAAGAGTTGGTAGCTCTTGATCCGGCAAACAAACCACCGCTGGTA
GCGGTGGTTTTTTTGTTTGCAAGCAGCAGATTACGCGCAGAAAAAAAGGATTTCAAGAAGATCCTTTGAT
CTTTTCTACGGGGTCTGACGCTCAGTGGAACGAAAACTCACGTTAAGGGATTTTGGTCATGAGATTATCA
AAAAGGATCTTCACCTAGATCCTTTTATAGTCCGGAAATACAGGAACGCACGCTGGATGGCCCTTCGCTG
GGATGGTGAAACCATGAAAAATGGCAGCTTCAGTGGATTAAGTGGGGGTAATGTGGCCTGTACCCTCTGG
TTGCATAGGTATTCATACGGTTAAAATTTATCAGGCGCGATTGCGGCAGTTTTTCGGGTGGTTTGTTGCC
ATTTTTACCTGTCTGCTGCCGTGATCGCGCTGAACGCGTTTTAGCGGTGCGTACAATTAAGGGATTATGG
TAAATCCACTTACTGTCTGCCCTCGTAGCCATCGAGATAAACCGCAGTACTCCGGCCACGATGCGTCCGG
CGTAGAGGATCGAGATCT
